Addgene plasmid #105212: Trpc2-IRES-taumCherry-ACNF TV
Purpose: targeting vector to generate a Trpc2-IRES-taumCherry mouse strain.
Depositing lab: Peter Mombaerts. Depositing organization: Max Planck Research Unit for Neurogenetics. Publication: Trpc2-expressing sensory neurons in the mouse main olfactory epithelium of type B express the soluble guanylate cyclase Gucy1b2. Omura M, Mombaerts P. Mol Cell Neurosci. 2015 Mar;65:114-24. doi: 10.1016/j.mcn.2015.02.012. Epub 2015 Feb 19. PubMed 25701815.
Backbone
  Vector backbone: pBluescript-II-KS
  Backbone size w/o insert (bp): 3000
  Vector type: Mouse Targeting
  Selectable markers: Neomycin (select with G418)
Growth in bacteria
  Bacterial resistance: Ampicillin, 100 μg/mL
  Growth temperature: 37°C
  Growth strain: NEB Stable
  Copy number: High Copy
Gene/Insert
  Gene/Insert name: Trpc2-IRES-taumCherry-ACNF (alt name: Trpc2)
  Species: M. musculus (mouse)
  Insert size (bp): 15894
  Entrez Gene: Trpc2 (a.k.a. 3010009O07Rik, AI115608, TRPC2a, TRPC2b, Trrp2, mTrp2, smTRPC2, trp2)
  Cloning method: Restriction Enzyme; 5′ cloning site HindIII (not destroyed); 3′ cloning site HindIII (not destroyed)
  Sequencing primers: 5′ M13-20; 3′ M13-Reverse
Terms and licenses: Academic/Nonprofit Terms; Industry Terms: Not Available to Industry
Depositor comments: Linearize the TV with SalI for electroporation.
How to cite: Trpc2-IRES-taumCherry-ACNF TV was a gift from Peter Mombaerts (Addgene plasmid # 105212 ; http://n2t.net/addgene:105212 ; RRID:Addgene_105212)
