[The description below was written by a language model from this plasmid's Addgene catalogue record.]
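Description:
Trpc2-IRES-taumCherry-ACNF TV is a mouse gene-targeting vector built on the pBluescript-II-KS backbone (about 3 kb), a high-copy bacterial cloning plasmid maintained under ampicillin selection. It carries a large insert of roughly 15.9 kb of mouse origin, cloned between two retained HindIII sites, and is designed for homologous recombination in embryonic stem cells to produce a Trpc2-IRES-taumCherry knock-in mouse strain. The record lists neomycin resistance (G418) as the marker for selecting targeted mammalian cells, and the depositor notes that the vector is linearized before electroporation.

The insert name indicates Trpc2 genomic sequence, which would serve as the homology arms, combined with an IRES-taumCherry cassette and an ACNF cassette. An internal ribosome entry site allows a second coding sequence to be translated from the same transcript as the endogenous gene, so the reporter is produced in cells that express Trpc2 under the locus's own regulatory control, without fusing it to the channel protein. Tau-mCherry is a fusion of the microtubule-associated protein tau to the red fluorescent protein mCherry, an arrangement generally used to carry fluorescence into axons as well as cell bodies. ACNF is generally understood as a self-excising, loxP-flanked neomycin selection cassette that is removed by Cre expressed in the male germline, though the record does not spell out its components, give the exact insertion point within Trpc2, or provide a feature table. The associated publication concerns Trpc2-expressing sensory neurons in the mouse main olfactory epithelium, consistent with using the resulting strain to visualize these neurons.
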