>Addgene plasmid #105212 | Trpc2-IRES-taumCherry-ACNF TV | depositor partial sequence | sequence record 199378 | insert, sequenced with M13-for primer
CACCGCGGTGGCGGCCGCTCTAGAACTAGTGGATCCCCCGGGCTGCAGGAATTCGATACCATGGTATCAA
GCTTAACTGCTCACTGTTGTTTGCTGCCACTTGCTGGATCTGTTTCTTTCTGTCCCCCAACCCCTGTCTT
GCAACACTTGTTTTTTTTGTTTGTTTGTTTATTTGTTTGTTTTGAGACAGGATCTCACTATGTAGCTATG
GCTGTCTTGGAGCTTGCAGTATAGACCAGAGTGGGCTCAGATTCACAGAGCTCTGCCTGCCTCTGCCTTC
TCAGAGCTGATTAGAGGCACGCACCACTACACGTTAGAGGAGGGATTGGCCCCTGGTAAAGGCACTAGAG
AAACCCTTTGCTAACAGAGAGGGATTCTGGCCTAGACTACTTGCCATCTGTACCCACTGGATTTAACATC
TGAAGATGATTTTGAGTGTGAGTGGGGTTTGAGCTAGGCTCTCAAGTAACTCAGGATAGCCTTGGATCTA
GAAGTGATCCTCCTGTCTCTACCCCCAAGTGCTGGAATTACAGGCATGAACTGTCCTACCCAGCCACAGG
TAATTTTACTGAAAAAGTCTCTACTGTGGTCTTGAGGCAGTGACTTTCCACATCTGTCTATTGTTTGACA
TTTATTATCTTGCACCCTTCTAACAGAGGACTTGCTCCTAGCTCTGCATGCCTGTAATCTCAGTGCCGGA
GGTAGAGGTAGGAGGATCAGAAGTTCAAGGTCATTTTCTGCTGTTTAACAAGTTTGATGCTAGCTCAGGC
TCCCTAAGACTTTGTGTCAAGAAGAAGAACCGACGAGGTGACTCAGGAGGTAAAGGGGCTTGCCGCCAAG
CCTGACGACCTCGGTGGGACTCCCAAGAAGCCCATGGTGAAGGCAAGAGCTGATCCTGCAA
