>Addgene plasmid #105212 | Trpc2-IRES-taumCherry-ACNF TV | depositor partial sequence | sequence record 199477 | insert, sequenced with from M13-rev primer
TACCGGGCCCCCCCTCGAGGTCGACGGTATCGATAAGCTTTGTTCTGCCCTAAAGAACCTAGCTTCCTGC
TGGATCTCTGACTCACCGTGTGACCTGGGAGGATGCTGCCCCTCTCAGGATCCCTGACCCACACGTGACC
AGATTTGACTCCACTTCTTGGAGTTCCGGGTGCTAGGATATAAGAAAATCCCCAAGCCATAGGCTGCCCC
CACACAGCATCTGCTGTCCCAGAAACTGCAAGTACCTGAATTCCTCCCAGAAAGGGAGGATGGGGTCAGG
AGGGAAGGAAGGGATCACTGCTGGACATAGTTTGTTTTTCTCTTTAGCCTTCAGGAAGGATTGGAGGAGA
AAAGAGGCTTTTGGGTGAAGGAAACTTTATTTGGCTGACAATATGAGGTGGTAAAGGGTGGTGATGGGTA
AATTCATGAGCTGGACTGGAGAGGCCTTATCCTATGCTAATGGTGGCCCCAACAGGAGGCATCTCTAACC
CTTGGTGTTAAGAACGTCCCTCCTTCACCTTCCCGCAAGCTGGGTCCTTCTCCCATTACACCCAACTGGG
CATCTGAACTCAGAACTAGGTTATTTATAGTCAAGCACAAGGGAGGTGCGAGAGAAAGCTGTGTTTACAA
ACATGGGTTCAGCTGAGCCGGAGAAGTCTGGAAAGGGAATGTCTGAGGGGGTGGAAGGGGTGTGGCTGTT
CCTGGACGGCTAAGCACTGAATGTCATAAATTCCCTTCTACCCCTGGCCCTTCGGACCAGGGTAGGAGAC
AAAGAAGGTTAAGAGTAGGGAAGGAAGTGGG
