>Addgene plasmid #105212 | Trpc2-IRES-taumCherry-ACNF TV | addgene partial sequence | sequence record 205982 | Addgene Partial NGS Result
CGCCCCCCTGACGAGCATCACAAAAATCGACGCTCAAGTCAGAGGTGGCGAAACCCGACAGGACTATAAA
GATACCAGGCGTTTCCCCCTGGAAGCTCCCTCGTGCGCTCTCCTGTTCCGACCCTGCCGCTTACCGGATA
CCTGTCCGCCTTTCTCCCTTCGGGAAGCGTGGCGCTTTCTCATAGCTCACGCTGTAGGTATCTCAGTTCG
GTGTAGGTCGTTCGCTCCAAGCTGGGCTGTGTGCACGAACCCCCCGTTCAGCCCGACCGCTGCGCCTTAT
CCGGTAACTATCGTCTTGAGTCCAACCCGGTAAGACACGACTTATCGCCACTGGCAGCAGCCACTGGTAA
CAGGATTAGCAGAGCGAGGTATGTAGGCGGTGCTACAGAGTTCTTGAAGTGGTGGCCTAACTACGGCTAC
ACTAGAAGAACAGTATTTGGTATCTGCGCTCTGCTGAAGCCAGTTACCTTCGGAAAAAGAGTTGGTAGCT
CTTGATCCGGCAAACAAACCACCGCTGGTAGCGGTGGTTTTTTTGTTTGCAAGCAGCAGATTACGCGCAG
AAAAAAAGGATCTCAAGAAGATCCTTTGATCTTTTCTACGGGGTCTGACGCTCAGTGGAACGAAAACTCA
CGTTAAGGGATTTTGGTCATGAGATTATCAAAAAGGATCTTCACCTAGATCCTTTTAAATTAAAAATGAA
GTTTTAAATCAATCTAAAGTATATATGAGTAAACTTGGTCTGACAGTTACCAATGCTTAATCAGTGAGGC
ACCTATCTCAGCGATCTGTCTATTTCGTTCATCCATAGTTGCCTGACTCCCCGTCGTGTAGATAACTACG
ATACGGGAGGGCTTACCATCTGGCCCCAGTGCTGCAATGATACCGCGAGACCCACGCTCACCGGCTCCAG
ATTTATCAGCAATAAACCAGCCAGCCGGAAGGGCCGAGCGCAGAAGTGGTCCTGCAACTTTATCCGCCTC
CATCCAGTCTATTAATTGTTGCCGGGAAGCTAGAGTAAGTAGTTCGCCAGTTAATAGTTTGCGCAACGTT
GTTGCCATTGCTACAGGCATCGTGGTGTCACGCTCGTCGTTTGGTATGGCTTCATTCAGCTCCGGTTCCC
AACGATCAAGGCGAGTTACATGATCCCCCATGTTGTGCAAAAAAGCGGTTAGCTCCTTCGGTCCTCCGAT
CGTTGTCAGAAGTAAGTTGGCCGCAGTGTTATCACTCATGGTTATGGCAGCACTGCATAATTCTCTTACT
GTCATGCCATCCGTAAGATGCTTTTCTGTGACTGGTGAGTACTCAACCAAGTCATTCTGAGAATAGTGTA
TGCGGCGACCGAGTTGCTCTTGCCCGGCGTCAATACGGGATAATACCGCGCCACATAGCAGAACTTTAAA
AGTGCTCATCATTGGAAAACGTTCTTCGGGGCGAAAACTCTCAAGGATCTTACCGCTGTTGAGATCCAGT
TCGATGTAACCCACTCGTGCACCCAACTGATCTTCAGCATCTTTTACTTTCACCAGCGTTTCTGGGTGAG
CAAAAACAGGAAGGCAAAATGCCGCAAAAAAGGGAATAAGGGCGACACGGAAATGTTGAATACTCATACT
CTTCCTTTTTCAATATTATTGAAGCATTTATCAGGGTTATTGTCTCATGAGCGGATACATATTTGAATGT
ATTTAGAAAAATAAACAAATAGGGGTTCCGCGCACATTTCCCCGAAAAGTGCCACCTAAATTGTAAGCGT
TAATATTTTGTTAAAATTCGCGTTAAATTTTTGTTAAATCAGCTCATTTTTTAACCAATAGGCCGAAATC
GGCAAAATCCCTTATAAATCAAAAGAATAGACCGAGATAGGGT
[37 nt withheld, positions 1864-1900]
AAAGAACGTGGACTCCAACGTCAAAGG
[49 nt withheld, positions 1928-1976]
T
[91 nt withheld, positions 1978-2068]
G
[124 nt withheld, positions 2070-2193]
CCCATTCGCCATTCAGGCTGCGCAACTGTTGGGAAGGGCGATCGGTGCGGGCCTCTTCGCTATTACGCCA
GCTGGCGAAAGGGGGATGTGCTGCAAGGCGATTAAGTTGGGTAACGCCAGGGTTTTCCCAGTCACGACGT
TGTAAAACGACGGCCAGTGAATTGTAATACGACTCACTATAGGGCGAATTGGAGCTCCACCGCGGTGGCG
GCCGCTCTAGAACTAGTGGATCCCCCGGGCTGCAGGAATTCGATACCATGGTATCAAGCTTAACTGCTCA
CTGTTGTTTGCTGCCACTTGCTGGATCTGTTTCTTTCTGTCCCCCAACCCCTGTCTTGCAACACTTGTTT
TTTTTGTTTGTTTGTTTATTTGTTTGTTTTGAGACAGGATCTCACTATGTAGCTATGGCTGTCTTGGAGC
TTGCAGTATAGACCAGAGTGGGCTCAGATTCACAGAGCTCTGCCTGCCTCTGCCTTCTCAGAGCTGATTA
GAGGCACGCACCACTACACGTTAGAGGAGGGATTGGCCCCTGGTAAAGGCACTAGAGAAACCCTTTGCTA
ACAGAGAGGGATTCTGGCCTAGACTACTTGCCATCTGTACCCACTGGATTTAACATCTGAAGATGATTTT
GAGTGTGAGTGGGGTTTGAGCTAGGCTCTCAAGTAACTCAGGATAGCCTTGGATCTAGAAGTGATCCTCC
TGTCTCTACCCCCAAGTGCTGGAATTACAGGCATGAACTGTCCTACCCAGCCACAGGTAATTTTACTGAA
AAAGTCTCTACTGTGGTCTTGAGGCAGTGACTTTCCACATCTGTCTATTGTTTGACATTTATTATCTTGC
ACCCTTCTAACAGAGGACTTGCTCCTAGCTCTGCATGCCTGTAATCTCAGTGCCGGAGGTAGAGGTAGGA
GGATCAGAAGTTCAAGGTCATTTTCTGCTGTTTAACAAGTTTGATGCTAGCTCAGGCTCCCTAAGACTTT
GTGTCAAGAAGAAGAACCGACGAGGTGACTCAGGAGGTAAAGGGGCTTGCCGCCAAGCCTGACGACCTCG
GTGGGACTCCCAAGAAGCCCATGGTGAAGGCAAGAGCTGATCCTGCAAGCTGTCAGCCTCCACACCCGTG
CTGTGGCATACTAAGAACACACGCACATCCATGCACACAGAGAAATAAGTAAAAAATAATTAATAAGGAG
AAAATGTAAACAAACCTTCAAGCATTTTGGCTGAAGGTCTCCGGTGAGATAGATGACGGGTTTATGGCTC
AGGGTAGCCAGAAATATTGAAAGTTAGTAAGTAGAGGTAGGTCTAAGAGATTGGGTCAAATTTAGCAAGA
TCTCCCTTGATATACGGAGGACAGAGTAACAAAAGCAGATGATATTTACCTGTGGTGAGCTAGAGCCAAG
ATGCAGGGAGTCAGATGTCAGAGGGCAGAGTAGTGTGGTCTGGACAATGAGCACCTGATGAGTGCATTCT
GCTGGAGGTCCTTGGGAAAGGCAGATCAGGAAGGACTTCCTGGAAAAGGCAGCACTGGGGTTATTGCTTC
TGTGCTCTACATACAGCACACAGTCCTCTCCCACCCAGACCAGGAAATGTTCTTAACTTGTCTTTGTGTC
TTCCTCTTTATCTCCCTTGAGGTCACAGCAACCAACACGATCTTTTCACACCTAATTCAGATGCCCCCTC
CATCCAGAACTCTTCCTAGAGTTAGAAGGCCATGGCAGAGTCTTTAGTTTTATTCTATGAGGCTCTTCTC
TGTGTGGTCCGTAACAGCCTCTCACAAGCCATTCTCTCTCCTTCCCTCCCCAGAGCGTGCAGGCTTCGGG
ACGGGACCCTGCTTGTCTTGCATGCTTGGCCCCCTGTGTTCAGTAAATGTTGGTTGACCAAAAGAATGAA
GGTGGAGGGGCTGGAGAGATGGTCAGCAGCTAAGAGCCTTACTGCTCTGCAGAGGACTCGGGTGTGGTTC
CCAGCACCCAAACTGTGACTCAGGGCCATCTGTAACTCCAATTCCAGGGGATCCAATGCTTCTTCCTACC
TCTGCAGGCTCCTGCACACGCGTGGTGCTCACCCACACTCAGAACACACACCCTTATGCAAGTAAAAGAT
GTTTTTAGATCAGTACTAAGAAATGCAAGTGTCCATATTCACAAGGGTGGCTCAAAAGGCTTCATGGACA
TAGAACACCTTTGGCTGCATCTTCAGGGGAAGGAAATGTGTTCTGGGTAGATCCCAGGTTTCTCTCCCAA
CCTGGTCCCCGTTTTCTTCTCCTTTGTTTGGGCCACCATGCCAGTTTCAACGAAACGTTCCAGTTTCTCT
TTTGGACCATGTTCGGCATGGAAGAGCACACAGTGGTGGACATGCCTCAGTTCCTGGTGCCTGAGTTCGT
GGGCAGGGCCATGTACGGCATCTTTACCATCGTCATGGTCATTGTGCTACTTAACATGCTTATTGCCATG
ATCACCAACTCCTTCCAGAAGATCGAGGTGCGTGACCTGAGCCAGGCTCCGTGGGGAGGGACAGGGCGCG
AAGACCCTCGCGGTCCTGCTCTGCTCTCACTTTTATTTTATGGCTTTGTACAAATTCTCCTCTGTACAAC
AAGGGTTTCAGCACTGCTGTTGCTATGGGCAGACTCCAAGTCTAATGCTCTGTGCGCTTTTCCTTGGTGG
TAGTGGTGGTGGTGGTTGTGGCGGTGGTGGCGGCAGTTTAGAGCATTGTATAAAAGTTAAGTGGGAACAC
AAGAAGGAGGCAGATGGGTTCACATTGCGGCCTGGAGAATAGGTTGCACACTGAGTAGCAACTGGAAATT
AGAGGGGAAAGGAAAATGGGAGAGGAGAGTGTGGGTGGTTGGTGGGGAGGAAACAAGAACAAGAGGTTGG
CACCCTGGAGGGTAGGAGAGGGGAAGATGGCAGAGCAGCCACCTGAGTGAGCAGAGCGGCCATGCCAGCG
CCAGCGTGGACCTAGCCTTGCCTCCTGCCTCTTGGTCCCCAGGATGATGCTGATGTGGAGTGGAAGTTTG
CTCGCTCCAAGCTCTACCTGTCCTACTTCCGAGAGGGTCTGACGCTGCCTGTGCCCTTTAACATCCTGCC
ATCCCCAAAGGCCGCCTTCTACCTCGTCAGGTGATGGCCCCTGTACACCACCCAGCCTGCCCCATTTTCC
CAGGCCCTATCCCCCCGGCCCCACCCCCGGCCCCGCTACACACACACACATACATGCACACACACACACT
AACGTCTTTTCACCATGGCAATCTCTCAGGAGAATTTTCCGGTTCCTTTGCTGTGGCTCCTCCTGCTGCA
AAGCCAAGAAGTCGGACTACCCGCCCATCGGGACCTTTGTGGGTACCTTTTCTGTCTGTCATTTCCCCAC
CTGTGTTACCTAAGCCATCAGTATGTCCCCCCAGAGCCTGCTTCCAATTCCCGCTCACACGGCCTCCGTT
TTCATCCGCCTGCTTCTGGCTGAATCCTACATCTCTAGTCCACATCCGGCAGCCTAAGCATAACCCATGG
CACCTCCATCCCACGCCCGAGGTCCAGACTGTAAGACATGCTCGGGTGATTTAACAGCACTTGGGCAAAG
CCCCCTGAGGAATGAGAGGCCGCTGGGCATCCAAGGGGCTCACCTACCTCCTATCATCTGCACCATAACT
CAGACTGTCTGAGCATGAGCGCTTTCCCAGTTTGGACCAGTGCTGCAGTTCTTCAGGGGTCTTTCCTTCC
CACACCACCCCCACCTCTCAGTCTTCACCACATACTCTAGACACACTGTCCTCTCACAGTCTGCTGCCCC
CAGTCGGCCCCCCTCAGTCCTGCAGGACTGCACTGCACCAGACAGGCCAGGGACAGAAAGCCTGCCTAGA
TTTTGCCTTTCTCCTTTACTTGGTCAGGGCAGAGATGGAAAGGAAGGTAGAGAGTTCACTCTGCCTTCCA
TTGCAGACCAACCCCGGGGCAAGGGCGGGCTCCGCCGGGGAAGGAGAACGCGTGTCCTACCGCCTTCGAG
TCATCAAGGCTCTGGTGCAGCGCTACATAGAGACTGCCCGGCGCGAGTTCGAGGAGACCCGTCGGAAAGG
TCAGTGGCTCACTTGTGATGCAACCCCTTTGCTGTCCTTGGCTCGCCTTGGAAGAGTGTCCACACCCAGA
CTCACCCTCCACACTTCTGCATTAGGCTCTAGTCCCGTCCTTCCTACCCTAGAAAGGCACAGCTTATCTG
TTACTCTGCCTTTCATATTGCTTTGTTCTCATTCCTTCATTTATGTGTGCTCAGATATTGATCTCGAGTT
TCCCCCCTCCCCCTCCCATTTCCTTCTTCCTGTCTTACCAAGTTGCCCAGGCTCATCTTGAACTCACTTT
GAAGCCTAGGCTGGCTTTGAACTCTCCATCATCTTCCCCAGTCTCCCAACTAGATGGGACTGCAGGCCTG
CACTACCAACCCCAGCTAAGGCTTTCCTTCTTTGTCACAGGCTGTCCTTAAATTAATACTCACATTTACC
TGACCCCTCAGTTCTTGCAGTCCCCCTTTAGCATCCAGACAGGGTGTCCCTGGGTTCAGTGGGGGTGGGG
TGCAGATAGACAGAAGAGGTACTGAGCAGGCTCCCTTCTGAAAGACCTGCCCTGATTCCTCTCAGACCTG
GGCAACAGACTGACAGAGCTGACCAAGACTGTGTCTCGACTGCAAAGCGAGGTGGCCAGTGTGCAGAAGA
ACCTGGCGGCGGGAGGGGCACCACGGCCTCCGGATGGTGCCAGCATCCTCAGTAGATACATCACCCGAGT
GCGCAACAGCTTCCAGAACCTGGGCCCCCCTACCTCTGACACCCCAGCAGAGCTGACTATGCCTGGGATT
GTGGAGACCGAAGTCTCTTTAGGAGATGGCCTTGATGGCACAGGTGAAGCTGGAGCTCCCGCTCCTGGAG
AGCCCGGCTCTTCCTCCTCTGCCCATGTGCTGGTTCACAGGGAGCAAGAAGCAGAGGGGTCAGGGGACTT
GCCCCTGGAAGGAGATCTGGAGACCAAGGGCGAGTCCTAAGGCAACAGAAGGGTCTCTTCTGTCACTAAG
TGCA
