>Addgene plasmid #105212 | Trpc2-IRES-taumCherry-ACNF TV | addgene partial sequence | sequence record 205983 | Addgene Partial NGS Result
CCCCCCCCCTAACGTTACTGGCCGAAGCCGCTTGGAATAAGGCCGGTGTGCGTTTGTCTATATGTTATTT
TCCACCATATTGCCGTCTTTTGGCAATGTGAGGGCCCGGAAACCTGGCCCTGTCTTCTTGACGAGCATTC
CTAGGGGTCTTTCCCCTCTCGCCAAAGGAATGCAAGGTCTGTTGAATGTCGTGAAGGAAGCAGTTCCTCT
GGAAGCTTCTTGAAGACAAACAACGTCTGTAGCGACCCTTTGCAGGCAGCGGAACCCCCCACCTGGCGAC
AGGTGCCTCTGCGGCCAAAAGCCACGTGTATAAGATACACCTGCAAAGGCGGCACAACCCCAGTGCCACG
TTGTGAGTTGGATAGTTGTGGAAAGAGTCAAATGGCTCTCCTAAGCGTATTCAACAAGGGGCTGAAGGAT
GCCCAGAAGGTACCCCATTGTATGGGATCTGATCTGGGGCCTCGGTGCACATGCTTTACATGTGTTTAGT
CGAGGTTAAAAAAACGTCTAGGCCCCCCGAACCACGGGGACGTGGTTTTCCTTTGAAAAACACGATGATA
ATATGGCCACAACCATGGCTGAGCCCCGCCAGGAGTTCGACGTGATGGAAGATCATGCTCAGGGGGACTA
CACCCTGCAAGACCAGGAGGGTGACATGGACCCCGGCCTGAAAGAGTCTCCCCTGCAGACCCCGGCCGAT
GATGGATCTGAGGAACCAGGCTCTGAAACCTCTGATGCTAAGAGCACTCCGACGGCGGAAGATGCGACAG
CACCCTTAGTGGATGAGGGAGCCCCCGGTGAGCAGGCGGCCGCTCAGGCCCCCGCGGAGATCCCAGAAGG
AACCGCAGCTGAAGAAGCAGGCATTGGCGACACGTCCAACCTGGAAGACCAAGCTGCCGGACACGTGACC
CAAGCTCGCATGGTCAGTAAAGGCAAAGATGGGACTGGACCCGATGACAAAAAAACCAAGGGGGCGGATG
GTAAGCCTGGAACGAAGATTGCCACACCCCGGGGAGCAGCCCCTCCAGGCCAGAAAGGCCAGGCCAACGC
CACCCGGATTCCAGCAAAAACCACTCCCACCCCGAAGACCTCGCCAGGTGAATCTGGGAAATCCGGGGAC
CGCAGCGGCTACAGCAGCCCCGGCTCCCCAGGCACTCCGGGCAGCCGCTCCCGCACACCCTCCCTGCCGA
CCCCGCCCACCCGGGAGCCCAAGAAGGTGGCGGTGGTCCGCACTCCCCCCAAGTCGCCGTCTGCAGCCAA
GAGCCGCCTGCAGGCCGCTCCCGGGCCCATGCCAGACCTGAAGAACGTCAAGTCCAAAATCGGCTCCACG
GAAAACCTGAAGCACCAGCCAGGAGGTGGCAAGGTGCAGATAATT
[153 nt withheld, positions 1376-1528]
CATAAGCCAGGAGGTGGCCAAGTGGAAGTGAAATCTGAGAAGCTGGACTTCAAGGATAGAGTCCAGTCGA
AGATTGGGTCCCTGGACAACATCACACACGTCCCTGGCGGAGGGAATAAAAAGATCGAAACCCACAAGCT
GACCTTCCGCGAGAACGCCAAAGCCAAGACCGACCACGGGGCGGAGATCGTGTCCGGGGATCCACCGGTC
GCCACCATGGTGAGCAAGGGCGAGGAGGATAACATGGCCATCATCAAGGAGTTCATGCGCTTCAAGGTGC
ACATGGAGGGCTCCGTGAACGGCCACGAGTTCGAGATCGAGGGCGAGGGCGAGGGCCGCCCCTACGAGGG
CACCCAGACCGCCAAGCTGAAGGTGACCAAGGGTGGCCCCCTGCCCTTCGCCTGGGACATCCTGTCCCCT
CAGTTCATGTACGGCTCCAAGGCCTACGTGAAGCACCCCGCCGACATCCCCGACTACTTGAAGCTGTCCT
TCCCCGAGGGCTTCAAGTGGGAGCGCGTGATGAACTTCGAGGACGGCGGCGTGGTGACCGTGACCCAGGA
CTCCTCCCTGCAGGACGGCGAGTTCATCTACAAGGTGAAGCTGCGCGGCACCAACTTCCCCTCCGACGGC
CCCGTAATGCAGAAGAAGACCATGGGCTGGGAGGCCTCCTCCGAGCGGATGTACCCCGAGGACGGCGCCC
TGAAGGGCGAGATCAAGCAGAGGCTGAAGCTGAAGGACGGCGGCCACTACGACGCTGAGGTCAAGACCAC
CTACAAGGCCAAGAAGCCCGTGCAGCTGCCCGGCGCCTACAACGTCAACATCAAGTTGGACATCACCTCC
CACAACGAGGACTACACCATCGTGGAACAGTACGAACGCGCCGAGGGCCGCCACTCCACCGGCGGCATGG
ACGAGCTGTACAAGTAATCTAGAGATTCGAGATCTAGATATCGATGAATTCATAACTTCGTATAATGTAT
GCTATACGAAGTTATGGATCTGTCGATCGACGGATCGATCCGAACAAACGACCCAACACCCGTGCGTTTT
ATTCTGTCTTTTTATTGCCGATCCCCTCAGAAGAACTCGTCAAGAAGGCGATAGAAGGCGATGCGCTGCG
AATCGGGAGCGGCGATACCGTAAAGCACGAGGAAGCGGTCAGCCCATTCGCCGCCAAGCTCTTCAGCAAT
ATCACGGGTAGCCAACGCTATGTCCTGATAGCGGTCCGCCACACCCAGCCGGCCACAGTCGATGAATCCA
GAAAAGCGGCCATTTTCCACCATGATATTCGGCAAGCAGGCATCGCCATGGGTCACGACGAGATCCTCGC
CGTCGGGCATGCGCGCCTTGAGCCTGGCGAACAGTTCGGCTGGCGCGAGCCCCTGATGCTCTTCGTCCAG
ATCATCCTGATCGACAAGACCGGCTTCCATCCGAGTACGTGCTCGCTCGATGCGATGTTTCGCTTGGTGG
TCGAATGGGCAGGTAGCCGGATCAAGCGTATGCAGCCGCCGCATTGCATCAGCCATGATGGATACTTTCT
CGGCAGGAGCAAGGTGAGATGACAGGAGATCCTGCCCCGGCACTTCGCCCAATAGCAGCCAGTCCCTTCC
CGCTTCAGTGACAACGTCGAGCACAGCTGCGCAAGGAACGCCCGTCGTGGCCAGCCACGATAGCCGCGCT
GCCTCGTCCTGCAGTTCATTCAGGGCACCGGACAGGTCGGTCTTGACAAAAAGAACCGGGCGCCCCTGCG
CTGACAGCCGGAACACGGCGGCATCAGAGCAGCCGATTGTCTGTTGTGCCCAGTCATAGCCGAATAGCCT
CTCCACCCAAGCGGCCGGAGAACCTGCGTGCAATCCATCTTGTTCAATGGCCGATCCCATATTGGCTGCA
CGGATCCTGAACGGCAGAGGTTACGGCAGTTTGTCTCTCCCCCTTCCGGGAGCCACCTTCTTCTCCAACC
GTCCCGGTCGCGCTCTCGGCGCTTCTGAGGAGAGAACTGGCTGAGTGACGCCCTTTATAGATTCGCCCTT
GTGTCCCGCCCCTTCCTTTCCCGCCCTCCCTTGCGCTACGGGGCCGCCCGCACCGGCCTACACGGAGCGC
GCGCGGCGGAGTTGTTGACGCTAGGGCTCCGGCTCCCTGGTTGGGTGTTCTTTCTGACGCGACAGGAGGA
GGAGAATGTTCCTGGTCCTGTCGTCCTCCTTTCGGGTTTCCCGTGCACTCAAACCGAGGACTTACAGAAC
GGAGGATAAAGTTAGGCCATTTTTACTCAGCTTCGGAGTTCAGGCTCATTTTCAGCTAAAGTCTCTCATT
AGTATCCCCCCACACACATCGGGAAAATGGTTTGTCCTACGCATCGGTAATGAAGGCGGGGCCCTTCGGG
TCCTCCGGAGCGGGTTCCGGGGGTGGGGGGAAGGAGGGAGGGACGGGACGGGCCTCGTTCATGAATATTC
AGTTCACCGCTGAATATGCATAAGGCAGGCAAGATGGCGCGTCCAATCAATTGGAAGTAGCCGTTATTAG
TGGAGAGGCCCCAGGACGTTGGGGCACCGCCTGTGCTCTAGTAGCTTTACGGAGCCCTGGCGCTCGATGT
TCAGCCCAAGCTTTCGCGAGCTCGACCGAACAAACGACCCAACACCCGTGCGTTTTATTCTGTCTTTTTA
TTGCCGCTCAGCTTTACAGTGACAATGACGGCTGGCGACTGAATATTAGTGCTTACAGACAGCACTACAT
ATTTTCCGTCGATGTTGAAATCCTTTCTCATATGTCACCATAAATATCAAATAATTATAGCAATCATTTA
CGCGTTAATGGCTAATCGCCATCTTCCAGCAGGCGCACCATTGCCCCTGTTTCACTATCCAGGTTACGGA
TATAGTTCATGACAATATTTACATTGGTCCAGCCACCAGCTTGCATGATCTCCGGTATTGAAACTCCAGC
GCGGGCCATATCTCGCGCGGCTCCGACACGGGCACTGTGTCCAGACCAGGCCAGGTATCTCTGACCAGAG
TCATCCTAAAATACACAAACAATTAGAATCAGTAGTTTAACACATTATACACTTAAAAATTTTATATTTA
CCTTAGCGCCGTAAATCAATCGATGAGTTGCTTCAAAAATCCCTTCCAGGGCGCGAGTTGATAGCTGGCT
GGTGGCAGATGGCGCGGCAACACCATTTTTTCTGACCCGGCAAAACAGGTAGTTATTCGGATCATCAGCT
ACACCAGAGACGGAAATCCATCGCTCGACCAGTTTAGTTACCCCCAGGCTAAGTGCCTTCTCTACACCTG
CGGTGCTAACCAGCGTTTTCGTTCTGCCAATATGGATTAACATTCTCCCACCGTCAGTACGTGAGATATC
TTTAACCCTGATCCTGGCAATTTCGGCTATACGTAACAGGGTGTTATAAGCAATCCCCAGAAATGCCAGA
TTACGTATATCCTGGCAGCGATCGCTATTTTCCATGAGTGAACGAACCTGGTCGAAATCAGTGCGTTCGA
ACGCTAGAGCCTGTTTTGCACGTTCACCGGCATCAACGTTTTCTTTTCGGATCCGCCGCATAACCAGTGA
AACAGCATTGCTGTCACTTGGTCGTGGCAGCCCGGACCGACGATGAAGCATGTTTAGCTGGCCCAAATGT
TGCTGGATAGTTTTTACTGCCAGACCGCGCGCCTGAAGATATAGAAGATAATCGCGAACATCTTCAGGTT
CTGCGGGAAACCATTTCCGGTTATTCAACTTGCACCATGCCGCCCACGACCGGCAAACGGACAGAAGCAT
TTTCCAGGTATGCTCAGAAAACGCCTGGCGATCCCTGAACATGTCCATCAGGTTCTTGCGAACCTCATCA
CTCGTTGCATCGACCGGTAATGCAGGCAAATTTTGGTGTACGGTCAGTAAATTGGACACCTTCCTCTTCT
TCTTGGGCATGGCCGCAGGAAAGCAGAGCCCTGAAGCTCCCATCACCGGCCAATAAGAGCCAAGCCTGCA
GTGTGACCTCATAGAGCAATGTGCCAGCCAGCCTGACCCCAAGGGCCCTCAGGCTTGGGCACACTGTCTC
TAGGACCCTGAGAGAAAGACATACCCATTTCTGCTTAGGGCCCTGAGGATGAGCCCAGGGGTGGCTTGGC
ACTGAAGCAAAGGACACTGGGGCTCAGCTGGCAGCAAAGTGACCAGGATGCTGAGGCTTTGACCCAGAAG
CCAGAGGCCAGAGGCCAGGACTTCTCTTGGTCCCAGTCCACCCTCACTCAGAGCTTTACCAATGCCCTCT
GGATAGTTGTCGGGTAACGGTGGACGCCACTGATTCTCTGGCCAGCCTAGGACTTCGCCATTCCGCTGAT
TCTGCTCTTCCAGCCACTGGCTGACCGGTTGGAAGTACTCCAGCAGTGCCTTGGCATCCAGGGCATCTGA
GCCTACCAGGTCCTTCAGTACCTCCTGCCAGGGCCTGGAGCAGCCAGCCTGCAACACCTGCCTGCCAAGC
AGAGTGACCACTGTGGGCACAGGGGACACAGGGTGGGGCCCACAACAGCACCATTGTCCACTTGTCCCTC
ACTAGTAAAAGAACTCTAGGGTTGCGGGGGGTGGGGGAGGTCTCTGTGAGGCTGGTAAGGGATATTTGCC
TGGCCCATGGAGATCCATAACTTCGTATAATGTATGCTATACGAAGTTATAAGCTTTCGCGAGCTCGAAT
CGGATCCGAATTCTTAATTAAGGTACCGGCGCGCCTTAATTAACTGCTGTGTTGGGTAGAGCCAGGGTCT
CACAGTAGAAGACCATGGTGCTTTTTAATATTATTATTATTTATTTTATTTTATTTTATTTTATTTGTTT
TTTTGCCTCAGTAAAATTTCTGCTGTGGAAGTCAGATGGTAGTCTCCATCTCTTGGCATCCTAAGATTCC
TTCCTTTACTTCCCCTAAAATGGACGCTGTGGAAGGAGGGAAGAGAGAAACAGCTTGCTTTGAGTTCTGG
GGTTTAGAATCCTACTTTTGGGATTCCTTAGGTCTTTAGTGAAAAACGTTCTGGCCTAGGAGACTGGAAG
ACTGGGAGCTAGGAGGCCAGAGAAGCAGGAGACCTGAGTGGGTAGGTCTGAGAGATGGGAGGCCTGGAGG
TGGTGCCCTTTCTTGGCCTGGCATTCTCTTCAGGGATGGGTATCAATCTATCCCCTCCCTGACTTCATGA
GGCCCCTGTGGCTGTTAAGAAGCATCAGGCACAGAGGCTACAATGTGTGACCTGGATGACTGGGAAATTA
GTTTCCATCCCTCGACTTTCAAGCTTGTCAAGGACAAATGACGTCATGCAATAAACCAGTCATAAAAGCC
ATGTCTCCACACCACAACTCTGTTTAATTGAGTAGCCATCCAGTCTTTACCTTGCATGTCCTAGGAAGTT
CCCACCACACTGTGGGGTTCCCTCAACCCTGCCATGGCCTCAGATTTCCAACTCTGGTTGGACAGGTGGC
TCCTAGGACTGGAACCAGAACCACACTCCTGCTTCCTGCAGCCGTTCAAAGCCCCTTCTTCATAGTAAGG
TCATTAGTTCCCAAGAGTCCTAAGAGGCTTTCAGGGTCCAGCTCTGGAGAGCTGCAGCTTCCTTGGGTCC
AAGAGCAGTGTCTTTCCTGATTGCAGAGCCAGAGCCTCTGTGGAGGGTGCCTCTGGCTGCCCGACTGCTG
GAGAAAGGAGAAAAGATGGTGAGGCGGGGCAGCAGGGCCAGTGAAGCTGGAACAAGTCTCAGAGCAGGCT
GGAGGGTGACCTACCTCTTGAGGACACACAGCCATGTCTCTTCTCCCCTGCAACAGATAGCATAGTAAGA
CCCCGGGGTCTTCTCCTCAAAGCAGGCCCTCGCTCCCCTTCAGCTTCTCCCCGGGCAACAATTCCAGGTT
GCCTGTCCATCCTTGCTCCTACCCACACATCTGTCACTCTTCCACTGTCCCCGCCTCCACAACTGAACCT
GGCACTTCCTACCTTGTTAGCCCCATCAAGTCAGAGCCTACTGAGACCGGAAGCAATATTGCCTCCTTCT
CGCTGTTCCTTGGTCTACGAGGTACTACAGAGGACCTTTTGAGAAGACAGTCATCTGAGGATGTCCACAG
ATCTTGAACTCTCCCAGGACCTGGTGGAGCCCCAATCTCACTAACCAAGTGGTTCCTGAAGGCTCTGGGG
ACTGGGTCAGAATACACTGGCTTCTTTCACCCACCCTGCCATTCTCTGTCTCCCATTCATCGCTCACCAC
CCAAATAGGCGCAGTTAAAGTGGCTGCAGGTCTGATCATAACTCGAGAGAGTCACTATGCTCTGGGCTCC
ATCCTGGGAGAACCCAGTGACCAAGAAGACTTCGTGTGGGGGTATCAGCACCTCACGCTCCTCAGGGAAG
ACAGACAACGCCTGGATAGGAGCCCCAAAACAAGTCCTTAGATTGAAGAAGGTGGCATTCCCAAACCTGC
GAGCCACTCTCTCATCCACAGAGCTGGAGGTAAACTGTCCTAATCGGACAGAGTCCCCCAGCCTCTTGGG
TTCAAAGTGAAGACTGCCCACACCTCGGAACACCACCTCCCCAGGTCCCCTACTGCACCCTCCAGAGCCC
CGCAGCAGCTGCAGAGCCCGGGTCAAGTAGAAATGCAGGGCCTTGAAGGGGAAGTGCCTCATGTAGAGCT
CCCGGGAGCCACCTCCTGTCCGTACGGCCTGGTTCAGCTCCCAGTACAAGGTGTTGGATGAGTTGGTGTA
CACCATAATCGCTACTCCGTGCTGGGCTTTGAAGCCAGGAGGTAGAGTGAGCTTGTGACGCCGGTGTGCC
CAGGCCTCTTGTGCTGCTTCCCAGGATTCCCGCAGCAGGGCATGGCGTGCCATCTCTTCCTTTAGCAGCA
GGCCTGCTTTCTCCTCCATCTCCTCAGAGCAGCCCACATAGGCATCATCAAAGGTATCTGGAACCAGGCT
CAGGGGCAGGATAGGAACAGCTCGAACCTATGGACACAAGGGAGGTGCCACAGAGGCCAAAGTGTAAGTT
TAAAACACTGGCCAGGGACTGCTGGGGACAGGTTTTCATTTCTGTGCGACATAGCTGATGCATGCAACTG
GCAGGATCCGAAACAGACACAAATAACACAGGCAATGGAGTCGGACAGCCATGGGTTTGTGTAAGCACCA
CCTGCTGGCTCTGGGATCTGGACTTCATGTTCTTCACCTATGGATTAAGGATGCTTCCAGCCTCACAGGG
TTGTGAGGAGAGCATGAGGATAATTGCGGCACAACCTAGAGGGGCGGCATCTGACCAAGAATCGAGTCTG
CCTGGTTCCTGTGCTTTCCTGGCACTGCTATTCCGTATGCAGGCAATGTGCAGCCAGTGTCTGATCCTTG
CCCTGGTCCCCAACCCTCTTAGCCATTTCTCATCCTCGGGGAAGCCCTGCAGTTCAGTATACTTTACTGT
CAGCTCCGGGGTTCCTGCATCCTCTCTACTTTAGAAGGCTTCATCCTAAACTCAAGGAAGGGAGGAGTGT
TTTGTCCTCAGCACAACCATACTCCCAGAGTGTGATGTGGGAGGGGAGAGGGCCTGCCAGGGTCTACAGC
AGCATACCCGTGTGGACAGGGGTTTGCCTGCATTGAGCCTGTGGTATGCAGTGGGAAGGAGAAAGGTGGA
GGCAATCTCTATGGAGGGGTAGCATGGAAGGAGACTTCACACGGGGATCAGGGAGCACAGGGAGGTGGTA
TTCTGGGAGAATGACCTGGCACTTGGATTCCCTAATGGAATAGAAGTTCCTGAGAAGAGGACTGGGAGGA
GGGAAGAGCCTCTTGGGAAGGGTTTCCGTTATCATTCCTCCTCCACCACCACCTTCTCAGCCTCTGACCC
ACAACTGACTTTGTTGACAAAGGATAGTCGCTAGAGTTACCTTCCAGAGGGCGTGCAAGCTGAGGCAGCT
GAGGACCATCAGCAGATCCTCCAGAATCATCCTAGGACGAGTCCCGAGACAGCAGGACCCTGATGATGAT
GAAGCCAGTGGAGGGGAGTGCTGGCTTGGATGGGCTCCAGGACCTTCCTTCCTTCAGCCTAGGAGGGTCC
TTAGTCAAGGACTGGAACTCAGGAGGGATGAGGGGTGAAGCTGAGGATGAGTTTAAGGATGGATGTGGCT
TCAGACTTTATTGTCCCCATGTCAGCCCTAGTCTATGACTACAAGATGGCCCCACACCCAGGGTCTCCAG
GACTTCTTTGCGATGGTATAGGTGGGCCACTTATATGACTCTGCCGCAAGAGGGGCGGGGCTGGGCGGGG
CAGGGATGGGAACCCACCTGGAAGAAGTTGAGACAGAGAGCGGCCCGGCCCAGGGCTATGGTTCTTTGCG
GCTGACTGGAGCTGAAGTGCCGGCAGGCGCTCGCAGATCGCAGATCCTGAACAAACAGCTGGACAAAGTC
CCCGGGGCTAACTATAGCCCCTGGACTGGTAACCCGACACCTATCTTCCCCAACAACAGACAGGGGCGTG
GGAGCTGAACTGGCAGAGTCCTTGGGTGATTGAGGGGCAAAACTCTCCTTCGTTTGGATGATAGGTTCTT
TCTGTAAGATCTGAACTAAGTCAAAGTTGGGGGAGGGACCTGTGAGACTTGGTCTCTTCTCCGGTGGCCC
TGGGCCGGGCCATGGCCCTCAGACCCCCAGGCCACGAAGCCCCACGAGGATCTCTCCTTGTTCATTACGC
TAGTTAAGTCGCCAAATCTGTCTTATTTGCATACAATTTGCATACGACACACGTTGGGTCACGTGCACCA
GCATCAACCCTCCACCCCACCCCCACTTCCTTCCCTACTCTTAACCTTCTTTGTCTCCTACCCTGGTCCG
AAGGGCCAGGGGTAGAAGGGAATTTATGACATTCAGTGCTTAGCCGTCCAGGAACAGCCACACCCCTTCC
ACCCCCTCAGACATTCCCTTTCCAGACTTCTCCGGCTCAGCTGAACCCATGTTTGTAAACACAGCTTTCT
CTCGCACCTCCCTTGTGCTTGACTATAAATAACCTAGTTCTGAGTTCAGATGCCCAGTTGGGTGTAATGG
GAGAAGGACCCAGCTTGCGGGAAGGTGAAGGAGGGACGTTCTTAACACCAAGGGTTAGAGATGCCTCCTG
TTGGGGCCACCATTAGCATAGGATAAGGCCTCTCCAGTCCAGCTCATGAATTTACCCATCACCACCCTTT
ACCACCTCATATTGTCAGCCAAATAAAGTTTCCTTCACCCAAAAGCCTCTTTTCTCCTCCAATCCTTCCT
GAAGGCTAAAGAGAAAAACAAACTATGTCCAGCAGTGATCCCTTCCTTCCCTCCTGACCCCATCCTCCCT
TTCTGGGAGGAATTCAGGTACTTGCAGTTTCTGGGACAGCAGATGCTGTGTGGGGGCAGCCTATGGCTTG
GGGATTTTCTTATATCCTAGCACCCGGAACTCCAAGAAGTGGAGTCAAATCTGGTCACGTGTGGGTCAGG
GATCCTGAGAGGGGCAGCATCCTCCCAGGTCACACGGTGAGTCAGAGATCCAGCAGGAAGCTAGGTTCTT
TAGGGCAGAACAAAGCTTATCGATACCGTCGACCTCGAGGGGGGGCCCGGTACCAGCTTTTGTTCCCTTT
AGTGAGGGTTAATTTCGAGCTTGGCGTAATCATGGTCATAGCTGTTTCCTGTGTGAAATTGTTATCCGCT
CACAATTCCACACAACATACGAGCCGGAAGCATAAAGTGTAAAGCCTGGGGTGCCTAATGAGTGAGCTAA
CTCACATTAATTGCGTTGCGCTCACTGCCCGCTTTCCAGTCGGGAAACCTGTCGTGCCAGCTGCATTAAT
GAATCGGCCAACGCGCGGGGAGAGGCGGTTTGCGTATTGGGCGCTCTTCCGCTTCCTCGCTCACTGACTC
GCTGCGCTCGGTCGTTCGGCTGCGGCGAGCGGTATCAGCTCACTCAAAGGCGGTAATACGGTTATCCACA
GAATCAGGGGATAACGCAGGAAAGAACATGTGAGCAAAAGGCCAGCAAAAGGCCAGGAACCGTAAAAAGG
CCGCGTTGCTGGCGTTTTTCCATAGGCTCCGCCCCCCTGACG
